>Addgene plasmid #1396 | pHM6-HA-p55gamma-His | addgene partial sequence | sequence record 16471 | 1396 with BGH-rev
CTATAGAATAGGGCCCTTAATGATGATGATGATGATGCACGTGTAGCGGCCGCGAATTCTTATCTGCAGA
GCGTAGGCATCTGTGCATGGACAGGGTAGGCGAGCCTGACGTTGAGGGAGTCGTTGTGCTGAACCAGGGA
TGTCTGCTGGTAATGGAGCACCAGCTCCTTCAGTGAGCTGTACAGGTTGTAGGGTTCTGCAAAGCCATAT
CCTCGAGCCGTGCTGTAGATGACACAGTGCTTCACTTCCCCGTCTGTAACCACAGAACAGGCGTAACATC
CTTTCTTGCTACTCTCACGAATTAAGAATGCACCATCTGGTTTCCCATAAAGCAAGTCCTCTGCTTGTAC
TCGGTTGATATCCTCCACAAACCAGGTTTTCTCATCATAATGCGGCAGGTTCTCATCTTCCTCATTGATA
AAATAGCTTTCATCTGAGTCCTCATTCTTGATCCCCAGCCAGGCATTCAGGCGCCTCTGCCTCACTCCTC
TGTGATTGAGCCATACAAGGTGCTGATCCCGGATCTTACGCAGCTGGATCAAGTCGGGTTTGATGCTATT
CATTTTTTTATCTATTTCCCGGTTGTCCAAAGCTTGTTTCTTCAAGTCCTGCTCAAGACGCAGTTTGCTA
TCATGANNCTCACCAAGACGTGATTTCAATTTATCATAATTCATCATAATTCGCTCGATCTCCTTCTCAT
TCCCCTCTCTGCGAAAGCGCTCGATATAGTCTTTACTGTGTTGTTCTTGGGTATGACACTGCTCCTCAAA
TATTTTAATTGTTTCATTAAAGGCTTCAATGGCAGTCCTCTTCATTTGTATTTCCTGTGATGTCCTTGTG
TACTCTTCATACAGCCTGTCATACTCTTTGCTCTTCTCCTGATACTGAGAGTGGAACTCCTGCAGATTT
