>Addgene plasmid #1396 | pHM6-HA-p55gamma-His | addgene partial sequence | sequence record 16472 | T7 5'-TAATACGACTCACTATAGGG-3'
ACGACGTCCCAGACTACGCTGGAAGCTTGGGTACCTCCGCGGAGAATTCCATGTACAATACGGTGTGGAG
TATGGACCGCGATGACGCAGACTGGAGGGAGGTGATGATGCCCTATTCGACAGAACTGATATTTTATATT
GAAATGGATCCTCCAGCTCTTCCACCAAAGCCACCTAAGCCAATGACTCCAGCAGTCACAAATGGAATGA
AGGACAGTTTCATTTCTCTTCAAGATGCAGAGTGGTACTGGGGAGATATTTCCAGGGAAGAGGTAAATAA
CAAATTGCGGGACATGCCAGATGGTACCTTCTTAGTTCGTGATGCCTCAACGAAAATGCGGGGGGATTAT
ACATTGACTTTGAGGAAGGGAGGAAATAATAAATTAATAAAGATCTATCATCGGGATGGTAAATATGGCT
TCTCTGAGCCCCTGACGTTTACTTCTGTGGTGGAGCTTATTAACCACTACCACCACGAGTCTCTCGCTCA
GTACAATCCCAAACTCGACGTGAAGCTGACGTACCCAGTATCCAGATTCCAACAGGATCAGTTGGTAAAA
GAAGATAACATTGATGCAGTAGGTAAAAATCTGCAGGAGTTCCACTCTCAGTATCAGGAGAAGAGCAAAG
AGTATGACAGGCTGTATGAAGAGTACACAAGGACATCACAGGAAATACAAATGAAGAGGACTGCCATTGA
AGCCTTTAATGAAACAATTAAAATATTTGAGGAGCAGTGTCATACCCAAGAACACACAGTAAAGACTATA
TCGAGCGCTTT
