[The description below was written by a language model from this plasmid's Addgene catalogue record.]
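Description:
pHM6-HA-p55gamma-His is a mammalian expression plasmid built on the pHM6 backbone (recorded as 5441 bp without insert) that carries the mouse Pik3r3 gene, which encodes p55gamma (also called p55PIK), one of the regulatory subunits of class IA phosphoinositide 3-kinase. The roughly 1.4 kb insert was placed into the vector by restriction cloning using EcoRI at both the 5′ and 3′ junctions. Both sites remain intact, so the insert can in principle be excised with a single enzyme. Because the cloning was non-directional, its orientation depended on screening. The plasmid is propagated in E. coli under ampicillin selection. The record lists the copy number as unknown and does not describe the origin of replication or any marker for selection in mammalian cells.

The record lists an HA epitope fused to the N terminus of p55gamma. The construct name also implies a His tag, presumably at the C-terminal end, but this is not listed among the recorded tags, so it should be confirmed before relying on it. The promoter is not stated explicitly. However, the recommended sequencing primers (CMV forward and BGH reverse) suggest that the insert lies between a CMV promoter and a bovine growth hormone polyadenylation signal, a common arrangement for strong constitutive expression in transfected mammalian cells. No feature table is provided to verify these elements. Such a construct is typically used to express epitope-tagged p55gamma in cultured cells for detection by immunoblotting, for immunoprecipitation, and for studying its interactions and role in PI3K signalling.
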