Addgene plasmid #1396: pHM6-HA-p55gamma-His
Depositing lab: Lewis Cantley.
Backbone
  Vector backbone: pHM6
  Backbone size w/o insert (bp): 5441
  Vector type: Mammalian Expression
Growth in bacteria
  Bacterial resistance: Ampicillin, 100 μg/mL
  Growth temperature: 37°C
  Growth strain: DH5alpha
  Copy number: Unknown
Gene/Insert
  Gene/Insert name: PI3K regulatory subunit p55gamma (alt names: p55; Pik3r3)
  Species: M. musculus (mouse)
  Insert size (bp): 1400
  Entrez Gene: Pik3r3 (a.k.a. p55pik, AA414954)
  Tag / fusion protein: HA (N terminal on insert)
  Cloning method: Restriction Enzyme; 5′ cloning site EcoRI (not destroyed); 3′ cloning site EcoRI (not destroyed)
  Sequencing primers: 5′ CMV-F; 3′ BGH-rev
Terms and licenses: Academic/Nonprofit Terms; Industry Terms: Not Available to Industry
How to cite: pHM6-HA-p55gamma-His was a gift from Lewis Cantley (Addgene plasmid # 1396 ; http://n2t.net/addgene:1396 ; RRID:Addgene_1396)
